>Addgene plasmid #76099 | EPHA10 gRNA (BRDN0001146043) | addgene full sequence | sequence record 185182 | Addgene Assembled Sequence
CCCGGGTGCAAAGATGGATAAAGTTTTAAACAGAGAGGAATCTTTGCAGCTAATGGACCTTCTAGGTCTT
GAAAGGAGTGGGAATTGGCTCCGGTGCCCGTCAGTGGGCAGAGCGCACATCGCCCACAGTCCCCGAGAAG
TTGGGGGGAGGGGTCGGCAATTGATCCGGTGCCTAGAGAAGGTGGCGCGGGGTAAACTGGGAAAGTGATG
TCGTGTACTGGCTCCGCCTTTTTCCCGAGGGTGGGGGAGAACCGTATATAAGTGCAGTAGTCGCCGTGAA
CGTTCTTTTTCGCAACGGGTTTGCCGCCAGAACACAGGTAAGTGCCGTGTGTGGTTCCCGCGGGCCTGGC
CTCTTTACGGGTTATGGCCCTTGCGTGCCTTGAATTACTTCCACCTGGCTGCAGTACGTGATTCTTGATC
CCGAGCTTCGGGTTGGAAGTGGGTGGGAGAGTTCGAGGCCTTGCGCTTAAGGAGCCCCTTCGCCTCGTGC
TTGAGTTGAGGCCTGGCCTGGGCGCTGGGGCCGCCGCGTGCGAATCTGGTGGCACCTTCGCGCCTGTCTC
GCTGCTTTCGATAAGTCTCTAGCCATTTAAAATTTTTGATGACCTGCTGCGACGCTTTTTTTCTGGCAAG
ATAGTCTTGTAAATGCGGGCCAAGATCTGCACACTGGTATTTCGGTTTTTGGGGCCGCGGGCGGCGACGG
GGCCCGTGCGTCCCAGCGCACATGTTCGGCGAGGCGGGGCCTGCGAGCGCGGCCACCGAGAATCGGACGG
GGGTAGTCTCAAGCTGGCCGGCCTGCTCTGGTGCCTGGCCTCGCGCCGCCGTGTATCGCCCCGCCCTGGG
CGGCAAGGCTGGCCCGGTCGGCACCAGTTGCGTGAGCGGAAAGATGGCCGCTTCCCGGCCCTGCTGCAGG
GAGCTCAAAATGGAGGACGCGGCGCTCGGGAGAGCGGGCGGGTGAGTCACCCACACAAAGGAAAAGGGCC
TTTCCGTCCTCAGCCGTCGCTTCATGTGACTCCACGGAGTACCGGGCGCCGTCCAGGCACCTCGATTAGT
TCTCGAGCTTTTGGAGTACGTCGTCTTTAGGTTGGGGGGAGGGGTTTTATGCGATGGAGTTTCCCCACAC
TGAGTGGGTGGAGACTGAAGTTAGGCCAGCTTGGCACTTGATGTAATTCTCCTTGGAATTTGCCCTTTTT
GAGTTTGGATCTTGGTTCATTCTCAAGCCTCAGACAGTGGTTCAAAGTTTTTTTCTTCCATTTCAGGTGT
CGTGACGTACGGCCACCATGACCGAGTACAAGCCCACGGTGCGCCTCGCCACCCGCGACGACGTCCCCAG
GGCCGTACGCACCCTCGCCGCCGCGTTCGCCGACTACCCCGCCACGCGCCACACCGTCGATCCGGACCGC
CACATCGAGCGGGTCACCGAGCTGCAAGAACTCTTCCTCACGCGCGTCGGGCTCGACATCGGCAAGGTGT
GGGTCGCGGACGACGGCGCCGCCGTGGCGGTCTGGACCACGCCGGAGAGCGTCGAAGCGGGGGCGGTGTT
CGCCGAGATCGGCCCGCGCATGGCCGAGTTGAGCGGTTCCCGGCTGGCCGCGCAGCAACAGATGGAAGGC
CTCCTGGCGCCGCACCGGCCCAAGGAGCCCGCGTGGTTCCTGGCCACCGTCGGAGTCTCGCCCGACCACC
AGGGCAAGGGTCTGGGCAGCGCCGTCGTGCTCCCCGGAGTGGAGGCGGCCGAGCGCGCCGGGGTGCCCGC
CTTCCTGGAGACCTCCGCGCCCCGCAACCTCCCCTTCTACGAGCGGCTCGGCTTCACCGTCACCGCCGAC
GTCGAGGTGCCCGAAGGACCGCGCACCTGGTGCATGACCCGCAAGCCCGGTGCCTGAACGCGTTAAGTCG
ACAATCAACCTCTGGATTACAAAATTTGTGAAAGATTGACTGGTATTCTTAACTATGTTGCTCCTTTTAC
GCTATGTGGATACGCTGCTTTAATGCCTTTGTATCATGCTATTGCTTCCCGTATGGCTTTCATTTTCTCC
TCCTTGTATAAATCCTGGTTGCTGTCTCTTTATGAGGAGTTGTGGCCCGTTGTCAGGCAACGTGGCGTGG
TGTGCACTGTGTTTGCTGACGCAACCCCCACTGGTTGGGGCATTGCCACCACCTGTCAGCTCCTTTCCGG
GACTTTCGCTTTCCCCCTCCCTATTGCCACGGCGGAACTCATCGCCGCCTGCCTTGCCCGCTGCTGGACA
GGGGCTCGGCTGTTGGGCACTGACAATTCCGTGGTGTTGTCGGGGAAATCATCGTCCTTTCCTTGGCTGC
TCGCCTGTGTTGCCACCTGGATTCTGCGCGGGACGTCCTTCTGCTACGTCCCTTCGGCCCTCAATCCAGC
GGACCTTCCTTCCCGCGGCCTGCTGCCGGCTCTGCGGCCTCTTCCGCGTCTTCGCCTTCGCCCTCAGACG
AGTCGGATCTCCCTTTGGGCCGCCTCCCCGCGTCGACTTTAAGACCAATGACTTACAAGGCAGCTGTAGA
TCTTAGCCACTTTTTAAAAGAAAAGGGGGGACTGGAAGGGCTAATTCACTCCCAACGAAGACAAGATCTG
CTTTTTGCTTGTACTGGGTCTCTCTGGTTAGACCAGATCTGAGCCTGGGAGCTCTCTGGCTAACTAGGGA
ACCCACTGCTTAAGCCTCAATAAAGCTTGCCTTGAGTGCTTCAAGTAGTGTGTGCCCGTCTGTTGTGTGA
CTCTGGTAACTAGAGATCCCTCAGACCCTTTTAGTCAGTGTGGAAAATCTCTAGCAGTACGTATAGTAGT
TCATGTCATCTTATTATTCAGTATTTATAACTTGCAAAGAAATGAATATCAGAGAGTGAGAGGAACTTGT
TTATTGCAGCTTATAATGGTTACAAATAAAGCAATAGCATCACAAATTTCACAAATAAAGCATTTTTTTC
ACTGCATTCTAGTTGTGGTTTGTCCAAACTCATCAATGTATCTTATCATGTCTGGCTCTAGCTATCCCGC
CCCTAACTCCGCCCATCCCGCCCCTAACTCCGCCCAGTTCCGCCCATTCTCCGCCCCATGGCTGACTAAT
TTTTTTTATTTATGCAGAGGCCGAGGCCGCCTCGGCCTCTGAGCTATTCCAGAAGTAGTGAGGAGGCTTT
TTTGGAGGCCTAGGGACGTACCCAATTCGCCCTATAGTGAGTCGTATTACGCGCGCTCACTGGCCGTCGT
TTTACAACGTCGTGACTGGGAAAACCCTGGCGTTACCCAACTTAATCGCCTTGCAGCACATCCCCCTTTC
GCCAGCTGGCGTAATAGCGAAGAGGCCCGCACCGATCGCCCTTCCCAACAGTTGCGCAGCCTGAATGGCG
AATGGG
[124 nt withheld, positions 3367-3490]
C
[91 nt withheld, positions 3492-3582]
A
[49 nt withheld, positions 3584-3632]
CCTTTGACGTTGGAGTCCACGTTCTTT
[37 nt withheld, positions 3660-3696]
ACCCTATCTCGGTCTATTCTTTTGATTTATAAGGGATTTTGCCGATTTCGGCCTATTGGTTAAAAAATGA
GCTGATTTAACAAAAATTTAACGCGAATTTTAACAAAATATTAACGCTTACAATTTAGGTGGCACTTTTC
GGGGAAATGTGCGCGGAACCCCTATTTGTTTATTTTTCTAAATACATTCAAATATGTATCCGCTCATGAG
ACAATAACCCTGATAAATGCTTCAATAATATTGAAAAAGGAAGAGTATGAGTATTCAACATTTCCGTGTC
GCCCTTATTCCCTTTTTTGCGGCATTTTGCCTTCCTGTTTTTGCTCACCCAGAAACGCTGGTGAAAGTAA
AAGATGCTGAAGATCAGTTGGGTGCACGAGTGGGTTACATCGAACTGGATCTCAACAGCGGTAAGATCCT
TGAGAGTTTTCGCCCCGAAGAACGTTTTCCAATGATGAGCACTTTTAAAGTTCTGCTATGTGGCGCGGTA
TTATCCCGTATTGACGCCGGGCAAGAGCAACTCGGTCGCCGCATACACTATTCTCAGAATGACTTGGTTG
AGTACTCACCAGTCACAGAAAAGCATCTTACGGATGGCATGACAGTAAGAGAATTATGCAGTGCTGCCAT
AACCATGAGTGATAACACTGCGGCCAACTTACTTCTGACAACGATCGGAGGACCGAAGGAGCTAACCGCT
TTTTTGCACAACATGGGGGATCATGTAACTCGCCTTGATCGTTGGGAACCGGAGCTGAATGAAGCCATAC
CAAACGACGAGCGTGACACCACGATGCCTGTAGCAATGGCAACAACGTTGCGCAAACTATTAACTGGCGA
ACTACTTACTCTAGCTTCCCGGCAACAATTAATAGACTGGATGGAGGCGGATAAAGTTGCAGGACCACTT
CTGCGCTCGGCCCTTCCGGCTGGCTGGTTTATTGCTGATAAATCTGGAGCCGGTGAGCGTGGGTCTCGCG
GTATCATTGCAGCACTGGGGCCAGATGGTAAGCCCTCCCGTATCGTAGTTATCTACACGACGGGGAGTCA
GGCAACTATGGATGAACGAAATAGACAGATCGCTGAGATAGGTGCCTCACTGATTAAGCATTGGTAACTG
TCAGACCAAGTTTACTCATATATACTTTAGATTGATTTAAAACTTCATTTTTAATTTAAAAGGATCTAGG
TGAAGATCCTTTTTGATAATCTCATGACCAAAATCCCTTAACGTGAGTTTTCGTTCCACTGAGCGTCAGA
CCCCGTAGAAAAGATCAAAGGATCTTCTTGAGATCCTTTTTTTCTGCGCGTAATCTGCTGCTTGCAAACA
AAAAAACCACCGCTACCAGCGGTGGTTTGTTTGCCGGATCAAGAGCTACCAACTCTTTTTCCGAAGGTAA
CTGGCTTCAGCAGAGCGCAGATACCAAATACTGTTCTTCTAGTGTAGCCGTAGTTAGGCCACCACTTCAA
GAACTCTGTAGCACCGCCTACATACCTCGCTCTGCTAATCCTGTTACCAGTGGCTGCTGCCAGTGGCGAT
AAGTCGTGTCTTACCGGGTTGGACTCAAGACGATAGTTACCGGATAAGGCGCAGCGGTCGGGCTGAACGG
GGGGTTCGTGCACACAGCCCAGCTTGGAGCGAACGACCTACACCGAACTGAGATACCTACAGCGTGAGCT
ATGAGAAAGCGCCACGCTTCCCGAAGGGAGAAAGGCGGACAGGTATCCGGTAAGCGGCAGGGTCGGAACA
GGAGAGCGCACGAGGGAGCTTCCAGGGGGAAACGCCTGGTATCTTTATAGTCCTGTCGGGTTTCGCCACC
TCTGACTTGAGCGTCGATTTTTGTGATGCTCGTCAGGGGGGCGGAGCCTATGGAAAAACGCCAGCAACGC
GGCCTTTTTACGGTTCCTGGCCTTTTGCTGGCCTTTTGCTCACATGTTCTTTCCTGCGTTATCCCCTGAT
TCTGTGGATAACCGTATTACCGCCTTTGAGTGAGCTGATACCGCTCGCCGCAGCCGAACGACCGAGCGCA
GCGAGTCAGTGAGCGAGGAAGCGGAAGAGCGCCCAATACGCAAACCGCCTCTCCCCGCGCGTTGGCCGAT
TCATTAATGCAGCTGGCACGACAGGTTTCCCGACTGGAAAGCGGGCAGTGAGCGCAACGCAATTAATGTG
AGTTAGCTCACTCATTAGGCACCCCAGGCTTTACACTTTATGCTTCCGGCTCGTATGTTGTGTGGAATTG
TGAGCGGATAACAATTTCACACAGGAAACAGCTATGACCATGATTACGCCAAGCGCGCAATTAACCCTCA
CTAAAGGGAACAAAAGCTGGAGCTGCAAGCTTAATGTAGTCTTATGCAATACTCTTGTAGTCTTGCAACA
TGGTAACGATGAGTTAGCAACATGCCTTACAAGGAGAGAAAAAGCACCGTGCATGCCGATTGGTGGAAGT
AAGGTGGTACGATCGTGCCTTATTAGGAAGGCAACAGACGGGTCTGACATGGATTGGACGAACCACTGAA
TTGCCGCATTGCAGAGATATTGTATTTAAGTGCCTAGCTCGATACATAAACGGGTCTCTCTGGTTAGACC
AGATCTGAGCCTGGGAGCTCTCTGGCTAACTAGGGAACCCACTGCTTAAGCCTCAATAAAGCTTGCCTTG
AGTGCTTCAAGTAGTGTGTGCCCGTCTGTTGTGTGACTCTGGTAACTAGAGATCCCTCAGACCCTTTTAG
TCAGTGTGGAAAATCTCTAGCAGTGGCGCCCGAACAGGGACTTGAAAGCGAAAGGGAAACCAGAGGAGCT
CTCTCGACGCAGGACTCGGCTTGCTGAAGCGCGCACGGCAAGAGGCGAGGGGCGGCGACTGGTGAGTACG
CCAAAAATTTTGACTAGCGGAGGCTAGAAGGAGAGAGATGGGTGCGAGAGCGTCAGTATTAAGCGGGGGA
GAATTAGATCGCGATGGGAAAAAATTCGGTTAAGGCCAGGGGGAAAGAAAAAATATAAATTAAAACATAT
AGTATGGGCAAGCAGGGAGCTAGAACGATTCGCAGTTAATCCTGGCCTGTTAGAAACATCAGAAGGCTGT
AGACAAATACTGGGACAGCTACAACCATCCCTTCAGACAGGATCAGAAGAACTTAGATCATTATATAATA
CAGTAGCAACCCTCTATTGTGTGCATCAAAGGATAGAGATAAAAGACACCAAGGAAGCTTTAGACAAGAT
AGAGGAAGAGCAAAACAAAAGTAAGACCACCGCACAGCAAGCGGCCGCTGATCTTCAGACCTGGAGGAGG
AGATATGAGGGACAATTGGAGAAGTGAATTATATAAATATAAAGTAGTAAAAATTGAACCATTAGGAGTA
GCACCCACCAAGGCAAAGAGAAGAGTGGTGCAGAGAGAAAAAAGAGCAGTGGGAATAGGAGCTTTGTTCC
TTGGGTTCTTGGGAGCAGCAGGAAGCACTATGGGCGCAGCGTCAATGACGCTGACGGTACAGGCCAGACA
ATTATTGTCTGGTATAGTGCAGCAGCAGAACAATTTGCTGAGGGCTATTGAGGCGCAACAGCATCTGTTG
CAACTCACAGTCTGGGGCATCAAGCAGCTCCAGGCAAGAATCCTGGCTGTGGAAAGATACCTAAAGGATC
AACAGCTCCTGGGGATTTGGGGTTGCTCTGGAAAACTCATTTGCACCACTGCTGTGCCTTGGAATGCTAG
TTGGAGTAATAAATCTCTGGAACAGATTTGGAATCACACGACCTGGATGGAGTGGGACAGAGAAATTAAC
AATTACACAAGCTTAATACACTCCTTAATTGAAGAATCGCAAAACCAGCAAGAAAAGAATGAACAAGAAT
TATTGGAATTAGATAAATGGGCAAGTTTGTGGAATTGGTTTAACATAACAAATTGGCTGTGGTATATAAA
ATTATTCATAATGATAGTAGGAGGCTTGGTAGGTTTAAGAATAGTTTTTGCTGTACTTTCTATAGTGAAT
AGAGTTAGGCAGGGATATTCACCATTATCGTTTCAGACCCACCTCCCAACCCCGAGGGGACCCAGAGAGG
GCCTATTTCCCATGATTCCTTCATATTTGCATATACGATACAAGGCTGTTAGAGAGATAATTAGAATTAA
TTTGACTGTAAACACAAAGATATTAGTACAAAATACGTGACGTAGAAAGTAATAATTTCTTGGGTAGTTT
GCAGTTTTAAAATTATGTTTTAAAATGGACTATCATATGCTTACCGTAACTTGAAAGTATTTCGATTTCT
TGGCTTTATATATCTTGTGGAAAGGACGAAACACCGCGAGATCCGATACTACGAGAGTTTTAGAGCTAGA
AATAGCAAGTTAAAATAAGGCTAGTCCGTTATCAACTTGAAAAAGTGGCACCGAGTCGGTGCTTTTTTAA
GCTTGGCGTAACTAGATCTTGAGACAAATGGCAGTATTCATCCACAATTTTAAAAGAAAAGGGGGGATTG
GGGGGTACAGTGCAGGGGAAAGAATAGTAGACATAATAGCAACAGACATACAAACTAAAGAATTACAAAA
ACAAATTACAAAAATTCAAAATTTTCGGGTTTATTACAGGGACAGCAGAGATCCACTTTGGCGCCGGCTC
GAGGGGG
Features (pLannotate 1.2.2; 29 found; start..end, strand, type, name):
     14..80      +  CDS            small t antigen (fragment): SV40 (simian virus 40) small t antigen
    106..317     +  promoter       EF-1α core promoter: core promoter for human elongation factor EF-1α
    318..1256    +  intron         EF-1α intron A: intron upstream of the start codon of human EF-1α
   1278..1877    +  CDS            PuroR (fragment): puromycin N-acetyltransferase; pac from Streptomyces; confers resistance to puromycin
   1893..2481    +  misc_feature   WPRE: woodchuck hepatitis virus posttranscriptional regulatory element
   2532..2551    +  misc_feature   cPPT/CTS (fragment): central polypurine tract and central termination sequence of HIV-1
   2553..2786    +  LTR            3' LTR (ΔU3): self-inactivating 3' long terminal repeat (LTR) from HIV-1
   2864..2985    +  polyA_signal   SV40 poly(A) signal: SV40 polyadenylation signal
   3025..3160    +  rep_origin     SV40 ori: SV40 origin of replication
   3181..3199    -  promoter       T7 promoter: promoter for bacteriophage T7 RNA polymerase
   3207..3362    +  CDS            lacZα (fragment): LacZα fragment of β-galactosidase; lacZ fragment
   3367..3795    +  rep_origin     f1 ori (sequence partly withheld): f1 bacteriophage origin of replication; arrow indicates direction of (+) strand synthesis
   3848..3952    +  promoter       AmpR promoter: bla
   3953..4813    +  CDS            AmpR: β-lactamase; bla; confers resistance to ampicillin, carbenicillin, and related antibiotics
   4984..5572    +  rep_origin     ori: high-copy-number ColE1/pMB1/pBR322/pUC origin of replication
   5755..5847    +  CDS            lacI (fragment): lac repressor; lacI; The lac repressor binds to the lac operator to inhibit transcription in E. coli. This inhibition can be relieved by adding lactose or isopropyl-β-D-thiogalactopyranoside (IPTG).
   5860..5881    +  protein_bind   CAP binding site: CAP binding activates transcription in the presence of cAMP. E. coli catabolite activator protein
   5896..5926    +  promoter       lac promoter: promoter for the E. coli lac operon
   5934..5950    +  protein_bind   lac operator: The lac repressor binds to the lac operator to inhibit transcription in E. coli. This inhibition can be relieved by adding lactose or isopropyl-β-D-thiogalactopyranoside (IPTG). lac repressor encoded by lacI
   5995..6013    +  promoter       T3 promoter: promoter for bacteriophage T3 RNA polymerase
   6041..6267    +  promoter       RSV promoter: Rous sarcoma virus enhancer/promoter
   6268..6448    +  LTR            5' LTR (truncated): truncated 5' long terminal repeat (LTR) from HIV-1
   6495..6620    +  misc_feature   HIV-1 Ψ: packaging signal of human immunodeficiency virus type 1
   6604..6967    +  CDS            HIV-1 gag (fragment): gag protein from human immunodeficiency virus 1; gag
   7113..7346    +  misc_feature   RRE: The Rev response element (RRE) of HIV-1 allows for Rev-dependent mRNA export from the nucleus to the cytoplasm.
   7723..7749    +  CDS            Rev (fragment): human immunodeficiency virus 1 (HIV-1) Rev protein; rev; enhances nuclear export of unspliced and incompletely spliced viral mRNAs
   7753..7993    +  promoter       U6 promoter: RNA polymerase III promoter for human U6 snRNA
   8023..8098    +  misc_RNA       gRNA scaffold: guide RNA scaffold for the Streptococcus pyogenes CRISPR/Cas9 system
   8154..8271    +  misc_feature   cPPT/CTS: central polypurine tract and central termination sequence of HIV-1
