[The description below was written by a language model from this plasmid's Addgene catalogue record and pLannotate feature annotations shown in this document.]
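Description:
EPHA10 gRNA (BRDN0001146043) is a third-generation lentiviral guide RNA plasmid built on the lentiGuide-Puro backbone and designed to direct Streptococcus pyogenes Cas9 to the human EPHA10 gene, which encodes an Eph-family receptor kinase. It belongs to a set of guides that also make up a human kinome gRNA library. In bacteria it is maintained at high copy from a ColE1/pUC-type origin and selected with ampicillin through the β-lactamase gene. The backbone also carries an f1 origin, an SV40 origin and poly(A) signal, and remnants of lac, T7 and T3 sequences from the parental cloning vector.

The viral genome is transcribed from an RSV promoter fused to a truncated HIV-1 5' LTR, which makes packaging Tat-independent. It contains the Ψ packaging signal with a partial gag sequence, the Rev response element for nuclear export of the full-length RNA, a cPPT/CTS element, and a self-inactivating ΔU3 3' LTR. Within this frame, a human U6 RNA polymerase III promoter drives the EPHA10-specific spacer joined to the SpCas9 gRNA scaffold. A separate cassette uses the EF-1α core promoter with its intron A to express puromycin N-acetyltransferase, followed by a WPRE to enhance transcript stability and expression, so transduced mammalian cells can be selected with puromycin.

The plasmid does not encode Cas9. It is meant to be used with a separate Cas9-expressing lentiviral vector or in cell lines that already express Cas9, typically for knockout of EPHA10 in human cells. The cloning method for the guide is not recorded.
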