Addgene plasmid #76099: EPHA10 gRNA (BRDN0001146043)
Purpose: 3rd generation lentiviral gRNA plasmid targeting human EPHA10
Depositing lab: John Doench & David Root. Depositing organization: Broad Institute. Publication: Optimized sgRNA design to maximize activity and minimize off-target effects of CRISPR-Cas9. Doench JG, Fusi N, Sullender M, Hegde M, Vaimberg EW, Donovan KF, Smith I, Tothova Z, Wilen C, Orchard R, Virgin HW, Listgarten J, Root DE. Nat Biotechnol. 2016 Jan 18. doi: 10.1038/nbt.3437. PubMed 26780180.
Backbone
  Vector backbone: lentiGuide-Puro
  Backbone manufacturer: Zhang Lab (Addgene plasmid # 52963)
  Vector type: Mammalian Expression, Lentiviral, CRISPR
  Selectable markers: Puromycin
Growth in bacteria
  Bacterial resistance: Ampicillin, 100 μg/mL
  Growth temperature: 37°C
  Growth strain: DH5alpha
  Copy number: High Copy
Gene/Insert
  Gene/Insert name: EPHA10 (alt names: EPHA10; NM_001099439.1)
  gRNA/shRNA sequence: CGAGATCCGATACTACGAGA
  Species: H. sapiens (human)
  Entrez Gene: EPHA10 (a.k.a. FLJ16103, FLJ33655, MGC43817)
  Promoter: hU6
  Cloning method: Unknown
  Sequencing primers: 5′ U6-F; 3′ pS2-R
Terms and licenses: Academic/Nonprofit Terms; Industry Terms: Not Available to Industry
Depositor comments: The gRNA was designed to target the following Genbank reference sequence(s): NM_001099439.1. Note that this plasmid does NOT contain Cas9. It should be used in conjunction with lentiCas9-Blast (Addgene #52962) or otherwise with cell lines already expressing Cas9. Browse the full kinome gRNA library at http://www.addgene.org/pooled-library/broadgpp-human-kinome/ or visit http://www.broadinstitute.org/rnai/public/ for detailed protocols and information.
How to cite: EPHA10 gRNA (BRDN0001146043) was a gift from John Doench & David Root (Addgene plasmid # 76099 ; http://n2t.net/addgene:76099 ; RRID:Addgene_76099)
