>Addgene plasmid #76099 | EPHA10 gRNA (BRDN0001146043) | depositor partial sequence | sequence record 143559 | Target Sequence
CGAGATCCGATACTACGAGA
