>Addgene plasmid #76099 | EPHA10 gRNA (BRDN0001146043) | addgene partial sequence | sequence record 185181 | hU6-F
TAGAAAGTAATAATTTCTTGGGTAGTTTGCAGTTTTAAAATTATGTTTTAAAATGGACTATCATATGCTT
ACCGTAACTTGAAAGTATTTCGATTTCTTGGCTTTATATATCTTGTGGAAAGGACGAAACACCGCGAGAT
CCGATACTACGAGAGTTTTAGAGCTAGAAATAGCAAGTTAAAATAAGGCTAGTCCGTTATCAACTTGAAA
AAGTGGCACCGAGTCGGTGCTTTTTTAAGCTTGGCGTAACTAGATCTTGAGACAAATGGCAGTATTCATC
CACAATTTTAAAAGAAAAGGGGGGATTGGGGGGTACAGTGCAGGGGAAAGAATAGTAGACATAATAGCAA
CAGACATACAAACTAAAGAATTACAAAAACAAATTACAAAAATTCAAAATTTTCGGGTTTATTACAGGGA
CAGCAGAGATCCACTTTGGCGCCGGCTCGAGGGGGCCCGGGTGCAAAGATGGATAAAGTTTTAAACAGAG
AGGAATCTTTGCAGCTAATGGACCTTCTAGGTCTTGAAAGGAGTGGGAATTGGCTCCGGTGCCCGTCAGT
GGGCAGAGCG
